>Addgene plasmid #211170 | pBiT3.1-C_FZR1:1-496 | addgene full sequence | sequence record 425869 | Addgene NGS Result
AAGACGCGTTAATTAAGACGTCGGCAGTGAAAAAAATGCTTTATTTGTGAAATTTGTGATGCTATTGCTT
TATTTGTAACCATTATAAGCTGCAATAAACAAGTTAACAACAACAATTGCATTCATTTTATGTTTCAGGT
TCAGGGGGAGGTGTGGGAGGTTTTTTAAAGCAAGTAAAACCTCTACAAATGTGGTATGGCTGATTATGAT
CCGCGGCCGCAATACGTCGACGTTATCAGCTGACTTCGTACGAGAGCCTAGGATTATGGCGCGCCACTAG
TTATTAATAGTAATCAATTACGGGGTCATTAGTTCATAGCCCATATATGGAGTTCCGCGTTACATAACTT
ACGGTAAATGGCCCGCCTGGCTGACCGCCCAACGACCCCCGCCCATTGACGTCAATAATGACGTATGTTC
CCATAGTAACGCCAATAGGGACTTTCCATTGACGTCAATGGGTGGAGTATTTACGGTAAACTGCCCACTT
GGCAGTACATCAAGTGTATCATATGCCAAGTCCGCCCCCTATTGACGTCAATGACGGTAAATGGCCCGCC
TGGCATTATGCCCAGTACATGACCTTACGGGACTTTCCTACTTGGCAGTACATCTACGTATTAGTCATCG
CTATTACCATGGTGATGCGGTTTTGGCAGTACACCAATGGGCGTGGATAGCGGTTTGACTCACGGGGATT
TCCAAGTCTCCACCCCATTGACGTCAATGGGAGTTTGTTTTGGCACCAAAATCAACGGGACTTTCCAAAA
TGTCGTAATAACCCCGCCCCGTTGACGCAAATGGGCGGTAGGCGTGTACGGTGGGAGGTCTATATAAGCA
GAGCTGGTTTAGTGAACCGTCAGATCACTAGAATCTTTATTGCGGTAGTTTATCACAGTTAAATTGCTAA
CGCAGTCAGTGCTTCTGACACAACAGTCTCGAACTTAAGCTGCAGAAGTTGGTCGTGAGGCACTGGGCAG
GTAAGTATCAAGGTTACAAGACAGGTTTAAGGAGACCAATAGAAACTGGGCTTGTCGAGACAGAGAAGAC
TCTTGCGTTTCTGATAGGCACCTATTGGTCTTACTGACATCCACTTTGCCTTTCTCTCCACAGGTGTCCA
CTCCCAGTTCAATTACAGCTCTTAAGGCTAGAGTATTAATACGACTCACTATAGGGGCGATCGCAACAAG
CTTCGGGAAGATCTGGAGCTAGCGGCGGGGGATCCGGTGGGAATTCGACACCATGGACCAGGACTATGAG
CGGCGCCTGCTTCGCCAGATCGTCATCCAGAATGAGAACACGATGCCACGCGTCACAGAGATGCGGCGGA
CCCTGACGCCTGCCAGCTCCCCAGTGTCCTCGCCCAGCAAGCACGGAGACCGCTTCATCCCCTCCAGAGC
CGGAGCCAACTGGAGCGTGAACTTCCACAGGATTAACGAGAATGAGAAGTCTCCCAGTCAGAACCGGAAA
GCCAAGGACGCCACCTCAGACAACGGCAAAGACGGCCTGGCCTACTCTGCCCTGCTCAAGAATGAGCTGC
TGGGTGCCGGCATCGAGAAGGTGCAGGACCCGCAGACTGAGGACCGCAGGCTGCAGCCCTCCACGCCTGA
GAAGAAGGGTCTGTTCACGTATTCCCTTAGCACCAAGCGCTCCAGCCCCGATGACGGCAACGATGTGTCT
CCCTACTCCCTGTCTCCCGTCAGCAACAAGAGCCAGAAGCTGCTCCGGTCCCCCCGGAAACCCACCCGCA
AGATCTCCAAGATCCCCTTCAAGGTGCTGGACGCGCCCGAGCTGCAGGACGACTTCTACCTCAATCTGGT
GGACTGGTCGTCCCTCAATGTGCTCAGCGTGGGGCTAGGCACCTGCGTGTACCTGTGGAGTGCCTGTACC
AGCCAGGTGACGCGGCTCTGTGACCTCTCAGTGGAAGGGGACTCAGTGACCTCCGTGGGCTGGTCTGAGC
GGGGGAACCTGGTGGCGGTGGGCACACACAAGGGCTTCGTGCAGATCTGGGACGCAGCCGCAGGGAAGAA
GCTGTCCATGTTGGAGGGCCACACGGCACGCGTCGGGGCGCTGGCCTGGAATGCTGAGCAGCTGTCGTCC
GGGAGCCGCGACCGCATGATCCTGCAGAGGGACATCCGCACCCCGCCACTGCAGTCGGAGCGGCGGCTGC
AGGGCCACCGGCAGGAGGTGTGCGGGCTCAAGTGGTCCACAGACCACCAGCTCCTCGCCTCGGGGGGCAA
CGACAACAAGCTGCTGGTCTGGAATCACTCGAGCCTGAGCCCCGTGCAGCAGTACACGGAGCACCTGGCG
GCCGTGAAGGCCATCGCCTGGTCCCCACATCAGCACGGGCTGCTGGCCTCGGGGGGCGGCACAGCTGACC
GCTGTATCCGCTTCTGGAACACGCTGACAGGACAACCACTGCAGTGTATCGACACGGGCTCCCAAGTGTG
CAATCTGGCCTGGTCCAAGCACGCCAACGAGCTGGTGAGCACGCACGGCTACTCACAGAACCAGATCCTT
GTCTGGAAGTACCCCTCCCTGACCCAGGTGGCCAAGCTGACCGGGCACTCCTACCGCGTGCTGTACCTGG
CAATGTCCCCTGATGGGGAGGCCATCGTCACTGGTGCTGGAGACGAGACCCTGAGGTTCTGGAACGTCTT
TAGCAAAACCCGTTCGACAAAGGTAAAGTGGGAGTCTGTGTCTGTGCTCAACCTCTTCACCAGGATCCGG
GGCTCGAGCGGTGGGAGCTCCGGTGTGAGCGGCTGGCGGCTGTTCAAGAAGATTAGCTAAGTTTAAACGG
CCGCGACTCTAGACTGCAGGCATGCAAGCTGATTTGGCTGCTGCCACCGCTGAGCAAGGCCGCTTCGAGC
AGACATGATAAGATACATTGATGAGTTTGGACAAACCACAACTAGAATGCAGTGAAAAAAATGCTTTATT
TGTGAAATTTGTGATGCTATTGCTTTATTTGTAACCATTATAAGCTGCAATAAACAAGTTAACAACAACA
ATTGCATTCATTTTATGTTTCAGGTTCAGGGGGAGATGTGGGAGGTTTTTTTAAGCAAGTAAAACCTCTA
CAAATGTGGTAAAATCTTAATTAAGACTTCTAATATAACTTCGTATAGCATACATTATACGAAGTTATGG
TTCCACTGTTGACAATTAATCATCGGCATAGTATATCGGCATAGTATAATACGACAAGGTGAGGAACTAA
ACCCAGGAGGCAGATCATGATTGAACAAGATGGATTGCACGCAGGTTCTCCGGCCGCTTGGGTGGAGAGG
CTATTCGGCTATGACTGGGCACAACAGACAATCGGCTGCTCTGATGCCGCCGTGTTCCGGCTGTCAGCGC
AGGGGCGCCCGGTTCTTTTTGTCAAGACCGACCTGTCCGGTGCCCTGAATGAACTGCAGGACGAGGCAGC
GCGGCTATCGTGGCTGGCCACGACGGGCGTTCCTTGCGCAGCTGTGCTCGACGTTGTCACTGAAGCGGGA
AGGGACTGGCTGCTATTGGGCGAAGTGCCGGGGCAGGATCTCCTGTCATCTCACCTTGCTCCTGCCGAGA
AAGTATCCATCATGGCTGATGCAATGCGGCGGCTGCATACGCTTGATCCGGCTACCTGCCCATTCGACCA
CCAAGCGAAACATCGCATCGAGCGAGCACGTACTCGGATGGAAGCCGGTCTTGTCGATCAGGATGATCTG
GACGAAGAGCATCAGGGGCTCGCGCCAGCCGAACTGTTCGCCAGGCTCAAGGCGCGCATGCCCGACGGCG
AGGATCTCGTCGTGACCCATGGCGATGCCTGCTTGCCGAATATCATGGTGGAAAATGGCCGCTTTTCTGG
ATTCATCGACTGTGGCCGGCTGGGTGTGGCGGACCGCTATCAGGACATAGCGTTGGCTACCCGTGATATT
GCTGAAGAGCTTGGCGGCGAATGGGCTGACCGCTTCCTCGTGCTTTACGGTATCGCCGCTCCCGATTCGC
AGCGCATCGCCTTCTATCGCCTTCTTGACGAGTTCTTCTGATTCGAAATGACCGACCAAGCGACGCCCAA
CCGGTATCAGCTCACTCAAAGGCGGTAATACGGTTATCCACAGAATCAGGGGATAACGCAGGAAAGAACA
TGTGAGCAAAAGGCCAGCAAAAGGCCAGGAACCGTAAAAAGGCCGCGTTGCTGGCGTTTTTCCATAGGCT
CCGCCCCCCTGACGAGCATCACAAAAATCGACGCTCAAGTCAGAGGTGGCGAAACCCGACAGGACTATAA
AGATACCAGGCGTTTCCCCCTGGAAGCTCCCTCGTGCGCTCTCCTGTTCCGACCCTGCCGCTTACCGGAT
ACCTGTCCGCCTTTCTCCCTTCGGGAAGCGTGGCGCTTTCTCATAGCTCACGCTGTAGGTATCTCAGTTC
GGTGTAGGTCGTTCGCTCCAAGCTGGGCTGTGTGCACGAACCCCCCGTTCAGCCCGACCGCTGCGCCTTA
TCCGGTAACTATCGTCTTGAGTCCAACCCGGTAAGACACGACTTATCGCCACTGGCAGCAGCCACTGGTA
ACAGGATTAGCAGAGCGAGGTATGTAGGCGGTGCTACAGAGTTCTTGAAGTGGTGGCCTAACTACGGCTA
CACTAGAAGGACAGTATTTGGTATCTGCGCTCTGCTGAAGCCAGTTACCTTCGGAAAAAGAGTTGGTAGC
TCTTGATCCGGCAAACAAACCACCGCTGGTAGCGGTGGTTTTTTTGTTTGCAAGCAGCAGATTACGCGCA
GAAAAAAAGGATTTCAAGAAGATCCTTTGATCTTTTCTACGGGGTCTGACGCTCAGTGGAACGAAAACTC
ACGTTAAGGGATTTTGGTCATGAGATTATCAAAAAGGATCTTCACCTAGATCCTTTTATAGTCCGGAATC
GTCACACAAAAAACCAACACACAGATGTAATGAAAATAAAGATATTTTATTGCGGCCATCGTGATGGCTA
GAGTTTAGCCCTCCCACACATAACCAGAGGGCAGCAATTCACGAATCCCAACTGCCGTCGGCTGTCCATC
ACTGTCCTTCACTATGGCTTTGATCCCAGGATGCAGATCGAGAAGCACCTGTCGGCACCGTCCGCAGGGG
CTCAAGATGCCCCTGTTCTCATTTCCGATCGCGACGATACAAGTCAGGTTGCCAGCTGCCGCAGCAGCAG
CAGTGCCCAGCACCACGAGTTCTGCACAAGGTCCCCCAGTAAAATGATATACATTGACACCAGTGAAGAT
GCGGCCGTCGCTAGAGAGAGCTGCGCTGGCGACGCTGTAGTCTTCAGAGATGGGGATGCTGTTGATTGTA
GCCGTTGCTCTTTCAATGAGGGTGGATTCTTCTTGAGACAAAGGCTTGGCCATGGTGGCGCTAGTGTCAG
AAGAATCGAGCTTTTTGCAAAAGCCTAGGCCTCCAAAAAAGCCTCCTCACTACTTCTGGAATAGCTCAGA
GGCCGAGGCGGCCTCGGCCTCTGCATAAATAAAAAAAATTAGTCAGCCATGGGGCGGAGAATGGGCGGAA
CTGGGCGGAGTTAGGGGCGGGATGGGCGGAGTTAGGGGCGGGACTATGGTTGCTGACTAATTGAGATGCA
TGCTTTGCATACTTCTGCCTGCTGGGGAGCCTGGGGACTTTCCACACCTGGTTGCTGACTAATTGAGATG
CATGCTTTGCATACTTCTGCCTGCTGGGGAGCCTGGGGACTTTCCACACCCTAACTGACACACATTCCAC
AGCTGGTTCTTTCCGCCTCAGAAGGTACCTAACCAAGTTCCTCTTTCAGAGGTTATTTCAGGCCATGGTG
CTGCGC
Features (pLannotate 1.2.2; 17 found; start..end, strand, type, name):
     24..105     -  polyA_signal   SV40 poly(A) signal: SV40 polyadenylation signal
    128..211     -  CDS            large T antigen (fragment): large T antigen from SV40 (simian virus 40)
    276..641     +  enhancer       CMV enhancer: human cytomegalovirus immediate early enhancer
    643..842     +  promoter       CMV promoter: human cytomegalovirus (CMV) immediate early promoter
    981..1113    +  intron         chimeric intron: chimera between introns from human β-globin and immunoglobulin heavy chain genes
   1157..1175    +  promoter       T7 promoter: promoter for bacteriophage T7 RNA polymerase
   1243..2730    +  CDS            FZR1: FZR1_HUMAN - Also known as CDH1, FYR, FZR, KIAA1242. Experimental evidence at protein level: Swiss-Prot protein existence level 1. Substrate-specific adapter for the anaphase promoting complex/cyclosome (APC/C) E3 ubiquitin-protein ligase complex. Associates with the APC/C in late mitosis, in replacement of CDC20, and activates the APC/C during anaphase and telophase. The APC/C remains active in degrading substrates to ensure that positive regulators of the cell cycle do not accumulate prematurely. At the G1/S transition FZR1 is phosphorylated, leading to its dissociation from the APC/C. Follo
   2826..2853    +  CDS            SET1 (fragment): solubility-enhancement tag derived from T7 phage gene 10B
   2879..3000    -  polyA_signal   SV40 poly(A) signal: SV40 polyadenylation signal
   3023..3091    -  CDS            large T antigen (fragment): large T antigen from SV40 (simian virus 40)
   3115..3148    +  protein_bind   loxP: Cre-mediated recombination occurs in the 8-bp core sequence (GCATACAT). Cre recombinase
   3158..3205    +  promoter       EM7 promoter: synthetic bacterial promoter&nbsp
   3237..4028    +  CDS            neo: KKA2_KLEPN - Also known as kan, nptII. Experimental evidence at protein level: Swiss-Prot protein existence level 1. Resistance to kanamycin, neomycin, paromomycin, ribostamycin, butirosin and gentamicin B. From Klebsiella pneumoniae.
   4189..4777    -  rep_origin     ori: high-copy-number ColE1/pMB1/pBR322/pUC origin of replication
   4903..4951    -  polyA_signal   poly(A) signal: synthetic polyadenylation signal
   4975..5373    -  CDS            BSD: blasticidin S deaminase; Aspergillus terreus BSD; confers resistance to blasticidin
   5404..5761    -  promoter       SV40 promoter: SV40 enhancer and early promoter
