[The description below was written by a language model from this plasmid's Addgene catalogue record and pLannotate feature annotations shown in this document.]
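Description:
pBiT3.1-C_FZR1:1-496 is a mammalian expression plasmid built on Promega's pBiT3.1-C backbone that produces full-length, wild-type human FZR1 (residues M1–R496, a 1,488 bp insert) with a C-terminal HiBiT tag. It is propagated in E. coli as a high-copy plasmid through a ColE1/pUC-type origin and selected with kanamycin, which matches the annotated neo (nptII) coding sequence driven by the bacterial EM7 promoter.

The FZR1 open reading frame, derived from a Mammalian Gene Collection clone and inserted by ligation-independent cloning between retained EcoRI and XhoI sites, sits downstream of the CMV immediate-early enhancer and promoter and a chimeric β-globin/immunoglobulin intron that promotes efficient mRNA processing. A T7 promoter lies just upstream of the insert and serves as the 5′ sequencing primer site. The transcript ends at an SV40 polyadenylation signal. A short glycine/serine linker joins FZR1 to HiBiT, the small peptide that complements the LgBiT polypeptide to reconstitute NanoLuc luciferase activity, so the tagged protein can be quantified by luminescence. The tag itself is not annotated as a separate feature, and the short "SET1 fragment" call downstream of the insert is probably a spurious match.

The catalogue lists neomycin/G418 as the mammalian selectable marker, but the feature table shows neo behind only the EM7 promoter. It also shows a separate SV40 promoter–blasticidin S deaminase–synthetic poly(A) cassette, which suggests blasticidin selection in mammalian cells; the record does not resolve this difference. A single loxP site is also annotated.

FZR1 (CDH1) is a WD40-repeat substrate adapter that activates the APC/C ubiquitin ligase. The plasmid was deposited with a study on the ligandability of WD40-repeat proteins, consistent with use in luminescence-based cellular assays of FZR1, though the record does not name a specific assay.
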