Addgene plasmid #211170: pBiT3.1-C_FZR1:1-496
Purpose: Mammalian expression of full-length human FZR1. C-terminal HiBiT tag.
Depositing lab: Cheryl Arrowsmith. Depositing organization: University of Toronto. Publication: A Target Class Ligandability Evaluation of WD40 Repeat-Containing Proteins. Ackloo S, Li F, Szewczyk M, Seitova A, Loppnau P, Zeng H, Xu J, Ahmad S, Arnautova YA, Baghaie AJ, Beldar S, Bolotokova A, Centrella PA, Chau I, Clark MA, Cuozzo JW, Dehghani-Tafti S, Disch JS, Dong A, Dumas A, Feng JA, Ghiabi P, Gibson E, Gilmer J, Goldman B, Green SR, Guie MA, Guilinger JP, Harms N, Herasymenko O, Houliston S, Hutchinson A, Kearnes S, Keefe AD, Kimani SW, Kramer T, Kutera M, Kwak HA, Lento C, Li Y, Liu J, Loup J, Machado RAC, Mulhern CJ, Perveen S, Righetto GL, Riley P, Shrestha S, Sigel EA, Silva M, Sintchak MD, Slakman BL, Taylor RD, Thompson J, Torng W, Underkoffler C, von Rechenberg M, Walsh RT, Watson I, Wilson DJ, Wolf E, Yadav M, Yazdi AK, Zhang J, Zhang Y, Santhakumar V, Edwards AM, Barsyte-Lovejoy D, Schapira M, Brown PJ, Halabelian L, Arrowsmith CH. J Med Chem. 2025 Jan 23;68(2):1092-1112. doi: 10.1021/acs.jmedchem.4c02010. Epub 2024 Nov 4. PubMed 39495097.
Backbone
  Vector backbone: pBiT3.1-C
  Backbone manufacturer: Promega
  Vector type: Mammalian Expression
  Selectable markers: Neomycin (select with G418)
Growth in bacteria
  Bacterial resistance: Kanamycin, 50 μg/mL
  Growth temperature: 37°C
  Growth strain: DH5alpha
  Copy number: High Copy
Gene/Insert
  Gene/Insert name: FZR1:M1-R496
  Species: H. sapiens (human)
  Insert size (bp): 1488
  Mutation: wild type
  Entrez Gene: FZR1 (a.k.a. CDC20C, CDH1, DEE109, FZR, FZR2, HCDH, HCDH1)
  Promoter: CMV
  Tag / fusion protein: GSSGGSSGVSGWRLFKKIS (C terminal on insert)
  Cloning method: Ligation Independent Cloning
  Sequencing primers: 5′ T7; 3′ TTGCTCAGCGGTGGCAGCAG
Resource information
  A portion of this plasmid was derived from a plasmid made by: Mammalian Gene Collection (BC013413)
Terms and licenses: Academic/Nonprofit Terms; Industry Terms: Not Available to Industry
Depositor comments: 5' Cloning Site: EcoR1 (not destroyed), 3' Cloning Site: Xho1 (not destroyed).
How to cite: pBiT3.1-C_FZR1:1-496 was a gift from Cheryl Arrowsmith (Addgene plasmid # 211170 ; http://n2t.net/addgene:211170 ; RRID:Addgene_211170)
