>Addgene plasmid #211170 | pBiT3.1-C_FZR1:1-496 | depositor partial sequence | sequence record 411818 | Insert sequence
ATGGACCAGGACTATGAGCGGCGCCTGCTTCGCCAGATCGTCATCCAGAATGAGAACACGATGCCACGCG
TCACAGAGATGCGGCGGACCCTGACGCCTGCCAGCTCCCCAGTGTCCTCGCCCAGCAAGCACGGAGACCG
CTTCATCCCCTCCAGAGCCGGAGCCAACTGGAGCGTGAACTTCCACAGGATTAACGAGAATGAGAAGTCT
CCCAGTCAGAACCGGAAAGCCAAGGACGCCACCTCAGACAACGGCAAAGACGGCCTGGCCTACTCTGCCC
TGCTCAAGAATGAGCTGCTGGGTGCCGGCATCGAGAAGGTGCAGGACCCGCAGACTGAGGACCGCAGGCT
GCAGCCCTCCACGCCTGAGAAGAAGGGTCTGTTCACGTATTCCCTTAGCACCAAGCGCTCCAGCCCCGAT
GACGGCAACGATGTGTCTCCCTACTCCCTGTCTCCCGTCAGCAACAAGAGCCAGAAGCTGCTCCGGTCCC
CCCGGAAACCCACCCGCAAGATCTCCAAGATCCCCTTCAAGGTGCTGGACGCGCCCGAGCTGCAGGACGA
CTTCTACCTCAATCTGGTGGACTGGTCGTCCCTCAATGTGCTCAGCGTGGGGCTAGGCACCTGCGTGTAC
CTGTGGAGTGCCTGTACCAGCCAGGTGACGCGGCTCTGTGACCTCTCAGTGGAAGGGGACTCAGTGACCT
CCGTGGGCTGGTCTGAGCGGGGGAACCTGGTGGCGGTGGGCACACACAAGGGCTTCGTGCAGATCTGGGA
CGCAGCCGCAGGGAAGAAGCTGTCCATGTTGGAGGGCCACACGGCACGCGTCGGGGCGCTGGCCTGGAAT
GCTGAGCAGCTGTCGTCCGGGAGCCGCGACCGCATGATCCTGCAGAGGGACATCCGCACCCCGCCACTGC
AGTCGGAGCGGCGGCTGCAGGGCCACCGGCAGGAGGTGTGCGGGCTCAAGTGGTCCACAGACCACCAGCT
CCTCGCCTCGGGGGGCAACGACAACAAGCTGCTGGTCTGGAATCACTCGAGCCTGAGCCCCGTGCAGCAG
TACACGGAGCACCTGGCGGCCGTGAAGGCCATCGCCTGGTCCCCACATCAGCACGGGCTGCTGGCCTCGG
GGGGCGGCACAGCTGACCGCTGTATCCGCTTCTGGAACACGCTGACAGGACAACCACTGCAGTGTATCGA
CACGGGCTCCCAAGTGTGCAATCTGGCCTGGTCCAAGCACGCCAACGAGCTGGTGAGCACGCACGGCTAC
TCACAGAACCAGATCCTTGTCTGGAAGTACCCCTCCCTGACCCAGGTGGCCAAGCTGACCGGGCACTCCT
ACCGCGTGCTGTACCTGGCAATGTCCCCTGATGGGGAGGCCATCGTCACTGGTGCTGGAGACGAGACCCT
GAGGTTCTGGAACGTCTTTAGCAAAACCCGTTCGACAAAGGTAAAGTGGGAGTCTGTGTCTGTGCTCAAC
CTCTTCACCAGGATCCGG
